>Addgene plasmid #100757 | Myc-Nix-MaoB | addgene full sequence | sequence record 193041 | Addgene NGS Result
CGATGTACGGGCCAGATATACGCGTTGACATTGATTATTGACTAGTTATTAATAGTAATCAATTACGGGG
TCATTAGTTCATAGCCCATATATGGAGTTCCGCGTTACATAACTTACGGTAAATGGCCCGCCTGGCTGAC
CGCCCAACGACCCCCGCCCATTGACGTCAATAATGACGTATGTTCCCATAGTAACGCCAATAGGGACTTT
CCATTGACGTCAATGGGTGGAGTATTTACGGTAAACTGCCCACTTGGCAGTACATCAAGTGTATCATATG
CCAAGTACGCCCCCTATTGACGTCAATGACGGTAAATGGCCCGCCTGGCATTATGCCCAGTACATGACCT
TATGGGACTTTCCTACTTGGCAGTACATCTACGTATTAGTCATCGCTATTACCATGGTGATGCGGTTTTG
GCAGTACATCAATGGGCGTGGATAGCGGTTTGACTCACGGGGATTTCCAAGTCTCCACCCCATTGACGTC
AATGGGAGTTTGTTTTGGCACCAAAATCAACGGGACTTTCCAAAATGTCGTAACAACTCCGCCCCATTGA
CGCAAATGGGCGGTAGGCGTGTACGGTGGGAGGTCTATATAAGCAGAGCTCTCTGGCTAACTAGAGAACC
CACTGCTTACTGGCTTATCGAAATTAATACGACTCACTATAGGGAGACCCAAGCTTGGTACCATGGAGCA
GAAGCTGATCTCCGAGGAGGACCTGGGATCCATCGATGTCGACGAATTCATGTCGTCCCACCTAGTCGAG
CCGCCGCCGCCCCTGCACAACAACAACAACAACTGCGAGGAAAATGAGCAGTCTCTGCCCCCGCCGGCCG
GCCTCAACAGTTCCTGGGTGGAGCTACCCATGAACAGCAGCAATGGCAATGATAATGGCAATGGGAAAAA
TGGGGGGCTGGAACACGTACCATCCTCATCCTCCATCCACAATGGAGACATGGAGAAGATTCTTTTGGAT
GCACAACATGAATCAGGACAGAGTAGTTCCAGAGGCAGTTCTCACTGTGACAGCCCTTCGCCACAAGAAG
ATGGGCAGATCATGTTTGATGTGGAAATGCACACCAGCAGGGACCATAGCTCTCAGTCAGAAGAAGAAGT
TGTAGAAGGAGAGAAGGAAGTCGAGGCTTTGAAGAAAAGTGCGGACTGGGTATCAGACTGGTCCAGTAGA
CCCGAAAACATTCCACCCAAGGAGTTCCACTTCAGACACCCTAAACGTTCTGTGTCTTTAAGCATGAGGA
AAAGTGGAGCCATGAAGAAAGGGGGTATTTTCTCCGCAGAATTTCTGCTCAGGCTGATTGGATTGACCAC
CATCTTTTCAGCAACGGCTCTTGGCTTCCTGGCCCACAAAAGGGGGCTACTTGTGAGAGTCTAACTCGAG
CATGCATCTAGAGGGCCCTATTCTATAGTGTCACCTAAATGCTAGAGCTCGCTGATCAGCCTCGACTGTG
CCTTCTAGTTGCCAGCCATCTGTTGTTTGCCCCTCCCCCGTGCCTTCCTTGACCCTGGAAGGTGCCACTC
CCACTGTCCTTTCCTAATAAAATGAGGAAATTGCATCGCATTGTCTGAGTAGGTGTCATTCTATTCTGGG
GGGTGGGGTGGGGCAGGACAGCAAGGGGGAGGATTGGGAAGACAATAGCAGGCATGCTGGGGATGCGGTG
GGCTCTATGGCTTCTGAGGCGGAAAGAACCAGCTGGGGCTCTAGGGGGTATCCCC
[124 nt withheld, positions 1736-1859]
C
[91 nt withheld, positions 1861-1951]
A
[49 nt withheld, positions 1953-2001]
CCTTTGACGTTGGAGTCCACGTTCTTT
[37 nt withheld, positions 2029-2065]
ACCCTATCTCGGTCTATTCTTTTGATTTATAAGGGATTTTGCCGATTTCGGCCTATTGGTTAAAAAATGA
GCTGATTTAACAAAAATTTAACGCGAATTAATTCTGTGGAATGTGTGTCAGTTAGGGTGTGGAAAGTCCC
CAGGCTCCCCAGCAGGCAGAAGTATGCAAAGCATGCATCTCAATTAGTCAGCAACCAGGTGTGGAAAGTC
CCCAGGCTCCCCAGCAGGCAGAAGTATGCAAAGCATGCATCTCAATTAGTCAGCAACCATAGTCCCGCCC
CTAACTCCGCCCATCCCGCCCCTAACTCCGCCCAGTTCCGCCCATTCTCCGCCCCATGGCTGACTAATTT
TTTTTATTTATGCAGAGGCCGAGGCCGCCTCTGCCTCTGAGCTATTCCAGAAGTAGTGAGGAGGCTTTTT
TGGAGGCCTAGGCTTTTGCAAAAAGCTCCCGGGAGCTTGTATATCCATTTTCGGATCTGATCAAGAGACA
GGATGAGGATCGTTTCGCATGATTGAACAAGATGGATTGCACGCAGGTTCTCCGGCCGCTTGGGTGGAGA
GGCTATTCGGCTATGACTGGGCACAACAGACAATCGGCTGCTCTGATGCCGCCGTGTTCCGGCTGTCAGC
GCAGGGGCGCCCGGTTCTTTTTGTCAAGACCGACCTGTCCGGTGCCCTGAATGAACTGCAGGACGAGGCA
GCGCGGCTATCGTGGCTGGCCACGACGGGCGTTCCTTGCGCAGCTGTGCTCGACGTTGTCACTGAAGCGG
GAAGGGACTGGCTGCTATTGGGCGAAGTGCCGGGGCAGGATCTCCTGTCATCTCACCTTGCTCCTGCCGA
GAAAGTATCCATCATGGCTGATGCAATGCGGCGGCTGCATACGCTTGATCCGGCTACCTGCCCATTCGAC
CACCAAGCGAAACATCGCATCGAGCGAGCACGTACTCGGATGGAAGCCGGTCTTGTCGATCAGGATGATC
TGGACGAAGAGCATCAGGGGCTCGCGCCAGCCGAACTGTTCGCCAGGCTCAAGGCGCGCATGCCCGACGG
CGAGGATCTCGTCGTGACCCATGGCGATGCCTGCTTGCCGAATATCATGGTGGAAAATGGCCGCTTTTCT
GGATTCATCGACTGTGGCCGGCTGGGTGTGGCGGACCGCTATCAGGACATAGCGTTGGCTACCCGTGATA
TTGCTGAAGAGCTTGGCGGCGAATGGGCTGACCGCTTCCTCGTGCTTTACGGTATCGCCGCTCCCGATTC
GCAGCGCATCGCCTTCTATCGCCTTCTTGACGAGTTCTTCTGAGCGGGACTCTGGGGTTCGAAATGACCG
ACCAAGCGACGCCCAACCTGCCATCACGAGATTTCGATTCCACCGCCGCCTTCTATGAAAGGTTGGGCTT
CGGAATCGTTTTCCGGGACGCCGGCTGGATGATCCTCCAGCGCGGGGATCTCATGCTGGAGTTCTTCGCC
CACCCCAACTTGTTTATTGCAGCTTATAATGGTTACAAATAAAGCAATAGCATCACAAATTTCACAAATA
AAGCATTTTTTTCACTGCATTCTAGTTGTGGTTTGTCCAAACTCATCAATGTATCTTATCATGTCTGTAT
ACCGTCGACCTCTAGCTAGAGCTTGGCGTAATCATGGTCATAGCTGTTTCCTGTGTGAAATTGTTATCCG
CTCACAATTCCACACAACATACGAGCCGGAAGCATAAAGTGTAAAGCCTGGGGTGCCTAATGAGTGAGCT
AACTCACATTAATTGCGTTGCGCTCACTGCCCGCTTTCCAGTCGGGAAACCTGTCGTGCCAGCTGCATTA
ATGAATCGGCCAACGCGCGGGGAGAGGCGGTTTGCGTATTGGGCGCTCTTCCGCTTCCTCGCTCACTGAC
TCGCTGCGCTCGGTCGTTCGGCTGCGGCGAGCGGTATCAGCTCACTCAAAGGCGGTAATACGGTTATCCA
CAGAATCAGGGGATAACGCAGGAAAGAACATGTGAGCAAAAGGCCAGCAAAAGGCCAGGAACCGTAAAAA
GGCCGCGTTGCTGGCGTTTTTCCATAGGCTCCGCCCCCCTGACGAGCATCACAAAAATCGACGCTCAAGT
CAGAGGTGGCGAAACCCGACAGGACTATAAAGATACCAGGCGTTTCCCCCTGGAAGCTCCCTCGTGCGCT
CTCCTGTTCCGACCCTGCCGCTTACCGGATACCTGTCCGCCTTTCTCCCTTCGGGAAGCGTGGCGCTTTC
TCATAGCTCACGCTGTAGGTATCTCAGTTCGGTGTAGGTCGTTCGCTCCAAGCTGGGCTGTGTGCACGAA
CCCCCCGTTCAGCCCGACCGCTGCGCCTTATCCGGTAACTATCGTCTTGAGTCCAACCCGGTAAGACACG
ACTTATCGCCACTGGCAGCAGCCACTGGTAACAGGATTAGCAGAGCGAGGTATGTAGGCGGTGCTACAGA
GTTCTTGAAGTGGTGGCCTAACTACGGCTACACTAGAAGAACAGTATTTGGTATCTGCGCTCTGCTGAAG
CCAGTTACCTTCGGAAAAAGAGTTGGTAGCTCTTGATCCGGCAAACAAACCACCGCTGGTAGCGGTGGTT
TTTTTGTTTGCAAGCAGCAGATTACGCGCAGAAAAAAAGGATCTCAAGAAGATCCTTTGATCTTTTCTAC
GGGGTCTGACGCTCAGTGGAACGAAAACTCACGTTAAGGGATTTTGGTCATGAGATTATCAAAAAGGATC
TTCACCTAGATCCTTTTAAATTAAAAATGAAGTTTTAAATCAATCTAAAGTATATATGAGTAAACTTGGT
CTGACAGTTACCAATGCTTAATCAGTGAGGCACCTATCTCAGCGATCTGTCTATTTCGTTCATCCATAGT
TGCCTGACTCCCCGTCGTGTAGATAACTACGATACGGGAGGGCTTACCATCTGGCCCCAGTGCTGCAATG
ATACCGCGAGACCCACGCTCACCGGCTCCAGATTTATCAGCAATAAACCAGCCAGCCGGAAGGGCCGAGC
GCAGAAGTGGTCCTGCAACTTTATCCGCCTCCATCCAGTCTATTAATTGTTGCCGGGAAGCTAGAGTAAG
TAGTTCGCCAGTTAATAGTTTGCGCAACGTTGTTGCCATTGCTACAGGCATCGTGGTGTCACGCTCGTCG
TTTGGTATGGCTTCATTCAGCTCCGGTTCCCAACGATCAAGGCGAGTTACATGATCCCCCATGTTGTGCA
AAAAAGCGGTTAGCTCCTTCGGTCCTCCGATCGTTGTCAGAAGTAAGTTGGCCGCAGTGTTATCACTCAT
GGTTATGGCAGCACTGCATAATTCTCTTACTGTCATGCCATCCGTAAGATGCTTTTCTGTGACTGGTGAG
TACTCAACCAAGTCATTCTGAGAATAGTGTATGCGGCGACCGAGTTGCTCTTGCCCGGCGTCAATACGGG
ATAATACCGCGCCACATAGCAGAACTTTAAAAGTGCTCATCATTGGAAAACGTTCTTCGGGGCGAAAACT
CTCAAGGATCTTACCGCTGTTGAGATCCAGTTCGATGTAACCCACTCGTGCACCCAACTGATCTTCAGCA
TCTTTTACTTTCACCAGCGTTTCTGGGTGAGCAAAAACAGGAAGGCAAAATGCCGCAAAAAAGGGAATAA
GGGCGACACGGAAATGTTGAATACTCATACTCTTCCTTTTTCAATATTATTGAAGCATTTATCAGGGTTA
TTGTCTCATGAGCGGATACATATTTGAATGTATTTAGAAAAATAAACAAATAGGGGTTCCGCGCACATTT
CCCCGAAAAGTGCCACCTGACGTCGACGGATCGGGAGATCTCCCGATCCCCTATGGTGCACTCTCAGTAC
AATCTGCTCTGATGCCGCATAGTTAAGCCAGTATCTGCTCCCTGCTTGTGTGTTGGAGGTCGCTGAGTAG
TGCGCGAGCAAAATTTAAGCTACAACAAGGCAAGGCTTGACCGACAATTGCATGAAGAATCTGCTTAGGG
TTAGGCGTTTTGCGCTGCTTCG
Features (pLannotate 1.2.2; 22 found; start..end, strand, type, name):
     27..406     +  enhancer       CMV enhancer: human cytomegalovirus immediate early enhancer
    407..610     +  promoter       CMV promoter: human cytomegalovirus (CMV) immediate early promoter
    606..639     +  LTR            5' LTR (truncated) (fragment): truncated 5' long terminal repeat (LTR) from HIV-1
    655..673     +  promoter       T7 promoter: promoter for bacteriophage T7 RNA polymerase
    750..1307    +  CDS            BNIP3L (fragment): BNI3L_HUMAN - Also known as BNIP3A, BNIP3H, NIX. Experimental evidence at protein level: Swiss-Prot protein existence level 1. Induces apoptosis. Interacts with viral and cellular anti- apoptosis proteins. Can overcome the suppressors BCL-2 and BCL-XL, although high levels of BCL-XL expression will inhibit apoptosis. Inhibits apoptosis induced by BNIP3. Involved in mitochondrial quality control via its interaction with SPATA18/MIEAP: in response to mitochondrial damage, participates in mitochondrial protein catabolic process (also named MALM) leading to the degradation of damaged proteins insi
   1305..1391    +  CDS            MAOB (fragment): AOFB_HUMAN - Experimental evidence at protein level: Swiss-Prot protein existence level 1. Catalyzes the oxidative deamination of biogenic and xenobiotic amines and has important functions in the metabolism of neuroactive and vasoactive amines in the central nervous system and peripheral tissues. MAOB preferentially degrades benzylamine and phenylethylamine. From Homo sapiens (Human).
   1422..1440    -  promoter       SP6 promoter: promoter for bacteriophage SP6 RNA polymerase
   1466..1690    +  polyA_signal   bGH poly(A) signal: bovine growth hormone polyadenylation signal
   1694..1715    +  promoter       SV40 promoter (fragment): SV40 enhancer and early promoter
   1736..2164    +  rep_origin     f1 ori (sequence partly withheld): f1 bacteriophage origin of replication; arrow indicates direction of (+) strand synthesis
   2178..2507    +  promoter       SV40 promoter: SV40 enhancer and early promoter
   2574..3365    +  CDS            neo: KKA2_KLEPN - Also known as kan, nptII. Experimental evidence at protein level: Swiss-Prot protein existence level 1. Resistance to kanamycin, neomycin, paromomycin, ribostamycin, butirosin and gentamicin B. From Klebsiella pneumoniae.
   3389..3547    +  CDS            ble (fragment): BLE_KLEPN - Experimental evidence at protein level: Swiss-Prot protein existence level 1. Binding protein with a strong affinity to the bleomycin family of antibiotics. Binds to CL990; an antimitotic-antibiotic compound. From Klebsiella pneumoniae.
   3542..3663    +  polyA_signal   SV40 poly(A) signal: SV40 polyadenylation signal
   3736..3752    -  protein_bind   lac operator: The lac repressor binds to the lac operator to inhibit transcription in E. coli. This inhibition can be relieved by adding lactose or isopropyl-β-D-thiogalactopyranoside (IPTG). lac repressor encoded by lacI
   3760..3790    -  promoter       lac promoter: promoter for the E. coli lac operon
   3805..3826    -  protein_bind   CAP binding site: CAP binding activates transcription in the presence of cAMP. E. coli catabolite activator protein
   3839..3931    -  CDS            lacI (fragment): lac repressor; lacI; The lac repressor binds to the lac operator to inhibit transcription in E. coli. This inhibition can be relieved by adding lactose or isopropyl-β-D-thiogalactopyranoside (IPTG).
   4114..4702    -  rep_origin     ori: high-copy-number ColE1/pMB1/pBR322/pUC origin of replication
   4873..5733    -  CDS            AmpR: β-lactamase; bla; confers resistance to ampicillin, carbenicillin, and related antibiotics
   5734..5838    -  promoter       AmpR promoter: bla
   5897..5949    -  misc_feature   bom (fragment): basis of mobility region from pBR322
