[The description below was written by a language model from this plasmid's Addgene catalogue record and pLannotate feature annotations shown in this document.]
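Description:
Myc-Nix-MaoB is a mammalian expression plasmid built on the pcDNA3.1(+) backbone, about 6.1 kb in the sequenced record. It is propagated in E. coli as a high-copy plasmid through its ColE1/pUC-type origin and is selected with ampicillin through the β-lactamase gene. An f1 origin is also present. For selection in mammalian cells, the backbone carries a neomycin phosphotransferase gene driven by the SV40 enhancer/early promoter and terminated by an SV40 polyadenylation signal. Several short annotated fragments, including a truncated HIV-1 LTR, ble, lacI and bom, are most likely residual backbone sequence or annotation matches rather than functional elements.

The payload is a human BNIP3L (Nix) coding sequence cloned between EcoRI and XhoI, in which the native C-terminal transmembrane domain has been replaced by a short segment of human monoamine oxidase B (MAOB). The feature table agrees with this, showing a BNIP3L fragment followed directly by a roughly 90 bp MAOB fragment. According to the stated purpose, this swap directs Nix to mitochondria. MAOB is an outer mitochondrial membrane protein whose C-terminal region acts as a membrane anchor, so the chimera is presumably restricted to that organelle. The catalogue records an N-terminal Myc epitope for detection, although the automated annotation does not mark it separately. Expression is driven by the CMV immediate-early enhancer and promoter and terminated by the bovine growth hormone polyadenylation signal. T7 and SP6 promoters flank the insert and serve as sequencing primer sites. The construct is suited to transfection experiments that isolate the mitochondria-specific effects of this pro-death and mitochondrial quality-control protein, and the associated study concerns mitochondrial calcium homeostasis and permeability transition.
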