Addgene plasmid #100757: Myc-Nix-MaoB
Purpose: Mammalian expression of mitochondria targetted Nix
Depositing lab: Joseph Gordon. Publication: Myocardin regulates mitochondrial calcium homeostasis and prevents permeability transition. Mughal W, Martens M, Field J, Chapman D, Huang J, Rattan S, Hai Y, Cheung KG, Kereliuk S, West AR, Cole LK, Hatch GM, Diehl-Jones W, Keijzer R, Dolinsky VW, Dixon IM, Parmacek MS, Gordon JW. Cell Death Differ. 2018 Mar 6. pii: 10.1038/s41418-018-0073-z. doi: 10.1038/s41418-018-0073-z. PubMed 29511336.
Backbone
  Vector backbone: pcDNA3.1(+)
  Backbone size w/o insert (bp): 5400
  Vector type: Mammalian Expression
Growth in bacteria
  Bacterial resistance: Ampicillin, 100 μg/mL
  Growth temperature: 37°C
  Growth strain: DH5alpha
  Copy number: High Copy
Gene/Insert
  Gene/Insert name: Nix-MaoB
  Species: H. sapiens (human)
  Insert size (bp): 645
  Mutation: TM domain replaced by MaoB
  Entrez Gene: BNIP3L (a.k.a. BNIP3a, NIP3L, NIX)
  Promoter: CMV
  Tag / fusion protein: Myc (N terminal on insert)
  Cloning method: Restriction Enzyme; 5′ cloning site EcoRI (not destroyed); 3′ cloning site XhoI (not destroyed)
  Sequencing primers: 5′ T7; 3′ Sp6
Terms and licenses: Academic/Nonprofit Terms; Industry Terms: Not Available to Industry
How to cite: Myc-Nix-MaoB was a gift from Joseph Gordon (Addgene plasmid # 100757 ; http://n2t.net/addgene:100757 ; RRID:Addgene_100757)
