>Addgene plasmid #100757 | Myc-Nix-MaoB | depositor partial sequence | sequence record 189449 | Human Nix hybrid with human mitochondria targeting sigmal
ATGTCGTCCCACCTAGTCGAGCCGCCGCCGCCCCTGCACAACAACAACAACAACTGCGAGGAAAATGAGC
AGTCTCTGCCCCCGCCGGCCGGCCTCAACAGTTCCTGGGTGGAGCTACCCATGAACAGCAGCAATGGCAA
TGATAATGGCAATGGGAAAAATGGGGGGCTGGAACACGTACCATCCTCATCCTCCATCCACAATGGAGAC
ATGGAGAAGATTCTTTTGGATGCACAACATGAATCAGGACAGAGTAGTTCCAGAGGCAGTTCTCACTGTG
ACAGCCCTTCGCCACAAGAAGATGGGCAGATCATGTTTGATGTGGAAATGCACACCAGCAGGGACCATAG
CTCTCAGTCAGAAGAAGAAGTTGTAGAAGGAGAGAAGGAAGTCGAGGCTTTGAAGAAAAGTGCGGACTGG
GTATCAGACTGGTCCAGTAGACCCGAAAACATTCCACCCAAGGAGTTCCACTTCAGACACCCTAAACGTT
CTGTGTCTTTAAGCATGAGGAAAAGTGGAGCCATGAAGAAAGGGGGTATTTTCTCCGCAGAATTTCTGCT
CAGGCTGATTGGATTGACCACCATCTTTTCAGCAACGGCTCTTGGCTTCCTGGCCCACAAAAGGGGGCTA
CTTGTGAGAGTCTAA
